>Addgene plasmid #98134 | hIRF-1 gRNA #409 (Sa) | addgene full sequence | sequence record 204133 | Addgene NGS Result
GACGTCGCTAGCTGTACAAAAAAGCAGGCTTTAAAGGAACCAATTCAGTCGACTGGATCCGGTACCAAGG
TCGGGCAGGAAGAGGGCCTATTTCCCATGATTCCTTCATATTTGCATATACGATACAAGGCTGTTAGAGA
GATAATTAGAATTAATTTGACTGTAAACACAAAGATATTAGTACAAAATACGTGACGTAGAAAGTAATAA
TTTCTTGGGTAGTTTGCAGTTTTAAAATTATGTTTTAAAATGGACTATCATATGCTTACCGTAACTTGAA
AGTATTTCGATTTCTTGGCTTTATATATCTTGTGGAAAGGACGAAACACCTCTCCAGTGGGAACACTGGG
GTTTTAGTACTCTGTAATGAAAATTACAGAATCTACTAAAACAAGGCAAAATGCCGTGTTTATCTCGTCA
ACTTGTTGGCGAGATTTTTTTAAGCTTGGGCCGCTCGAGGTACCTCTCTACATATGACATGTGAGCAAAA
GGCCAGCAAAAGGCCAGGAACCGTAAAAAGGCCGCGTTGCTGGCGTTTTTCCATAGGCTCCGCCCCCCTG
ACGAGCATCACAAAAATCGACGCTCAAGTCAGAGGTGGCGAAACCCGACAGGACTATAAAGATACCAGGC
GTTTCCCCCTGGAAGCTCCCTCGTGCGCTCTCCTGTTCCGACCCTGCCGCTTACCGGATACCTGTCCGCC
TTTCTCCCTTCGGGAAGCGTGGCGCTTTCTCATAGCTCACGCTGTAGGTATCTCAGTTCGGTGTAGGTCG
TTCGCTCCAAGCTGGGCTGTGTGCACGAACCCCCCGTTCAGCCCGACCGCTGCGCCTTATCCGGTAACTA
TCGTCTTGAGTCCAACCCGGTAAGACACGACTTATCGCCACTGGCAGCAGCCACTGGTAACAGGATTAGC
AGAGCGAGGTATGTAGGCGGTGCTACAGAGTTCTTGAAGTGGTGGCCTAACTACGGCTACACTAGAAGAA
CAGTATTTGGTATCTGCGCTCTGCTGAAGCCAGTTACCTTCGGAAAAAGAGTTGGTAGCTCTTGATCCGG
CAAACAAACCACCGCTGGTAGCGGTGGTTTTTTTGTTTGCAAGCAGCAGATTACGCGCAGAAAAAAAGGA
TCTCAAGAAGATCCTTTGATCTTTTCTACGGGGTCTGACGCTCAGTGGAACGAAAACTCACGTTAAGGGA
TTTTGGTCATGAGATTATCAAAAAGGATCTTCACCTAGATCCTTTTAAATTAAAAATGAAGTTTTAAATC
AATCTAAAGTATATATGAGTAAACTTGGTCTGACAGTTACCAATGCTTAATCAGTGAGGCACCTATCTCA
GCGATCTGTCTATTTCGTTCATCCATAGTTGCCTGACTCCCCGTCGTGTAGATAACTACGATACGGGAGG
GCTTACCATCTGGCCCCAGTGCTGCAATGATACCGCGAGACCCACGCTCACCGGCTCCAGATTTATCAGC
AATAAACCAGCCAGCCGGAAGGGCCGAGCGCAGAAGTGGTCCTGCAACTTTATCCGCCTCCATCCAGTCT
ATTAATTGTTGCCGGGAAGCTAGAGTAAGTAGTTCGCCAGTTAATAGTTTGCGCAACGTTGTTGCCATTG
CTACAGGCATCGTGGTGTCACGCTCGTCGTTTGGTATGGCTTCATTCAGCTCCGGTTCCCAACGATCAAG
GCGAGTTACATGATCCCCCATGTTGTGCAAAAAAGCGGTTAGCTCCTTCGGTCCTCCGATCGTTGTCAGA
AGTAAGTTGGCCGCAGTGTTATCACTCATGGTTATGGCAGCACTGCATAATTCTCTTACTGTCATGCCAT
CCGTAAGATGCTTTTCTGTGACTGGTGAGTACTCAACCAAGTCATTCTGAGAATAGTGTATGCGGCGACC
GAGTTGCTCTTGCCCGGCGTCAATACGGGATAATACCGCGCCACATAGCAGAACTTTAAAAGTGCTCATC
ATTGGAAAACGTTCTTCGGGGCGAAAACTCTCAAGGATCTTACCGCTGTTGAGATCCAGTTCGATGTAAC
CCACTCGTGCACCCAACTGATCTTCAGCATCTTTTACTTTCACCAGCGTTTCTGGGTGAGCAAAAACAGG
AAGGCAAAATGCCGCAAAAAAGGGAATAAGGGCGACACGGAAATGTTGAATACTCATACTCTTCCTTTTT
CAATATTATTGAAGCATTTATCAGGGTTATTGTCTCATGAGCGGATACATATTTGAATGTATTTAGAAAA
ATAAACAAATAGGGGTTCCGCGCACATTTCCCCGAAAAGTGCCACCT
Features (pLannotate 1.2.2; 6 found; start..end, strand, type, name):
     13..30      +  protein_bind   attB1 (fragment): mutant version of attB; recombination site for the Gateway® BP reaction BP Clonase™
     82..322     +  promoter       U6 promoter: RNA polymerase III promoter for human U6 snRNA
    376..434     +  misc_RNA       Sa gRNA scaffold (fragment): guide RNA scaffold for the Staphylococcus aureus CRISPR/Cas9 system
    538..1126    -  rep_origin     ori: high-copy-number ColE1/pMB1/pBR322/pUC origin of replication
   1297..2157    -  CDS            AmpR: β-lactamase; bla; confers resistance to ampicillin, carbenicillin, and related antibiotics
   2158..2262    -  promoter       AmpR promoter: bla
