[The description below was written by a language model from this plasmid's Addgene catalogue record and pLannotate feature annotations shown in this document.]
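Description:
hIRF-1 gRNA #409 (Sa) is a compact (about 2.3 kb) mammalian guide RNA expression plasmid built on the BPK2660 backbone, a minimal vector designed for cloning spacers for the Staphylococcus aureus Cas9 (SaCas9) system. It is propagated in E. coli through a high-copy ColE1/pUC-type origin of replication and selected with ampicillin via the β-lactamase (AmpR) gene driven by its own bla promoter. The plasmid carries no mammalian selection marker, reporter or Cas9 coding sequence, so the nuclease or its catalytically inactive derivative must be supplied from a separate construct.

The payload is a single RNA polymerase III transcription unit. A human U6 promoter drives a guide composed of a 20-nucleotide spacer directed against the promoter region of the human IRF-1 gene, fused to the SaCas9-specific gRNA scaffold. The feature annotation flags the scaffold as a partial match. The spacer was inserted between two BsmBI sites that were destroyed during cloning, which is typical of type IIS oligo-insertion strategies and explains why the final size is essentially unchanged from the empty backbone. A short attB1-like fragment upstream of the U6 promoter appears to be a remnant of the backbone rather than a functional Gateway site.

According to the associated publication title, this guide was made in the context of enChIP (engineered DNA-binding molecule-mediated chromatin immunoprecipitation) using different CRISPR orthologues and epitope tags. In such work, a guide like this would direct a tagged SaCas9 protein to the IRF-1 promoter in transfected human cells so that the locus can be targeted or isolated.
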