Addgene plasmid #98134: hIRF-1 gRNA #409 (Sa)
Purpose: Expresses a guide RNA (gRNA) to target human IRF-1 promoter for the Sa-Cas9 system
Depositing lab: Hodaka Fujii. Depositing organization: Hirosaki University. Publication: enChIP systems using different CRISPR orthologues and epitope tags. Fujita T, Yuno M, Fujii H. BMC Res Notes. 2018 Feb 27;11(1):154. doi: 10.1186/s13104-018-3262-4. PubMed 29482606.
Backbone
  Vector backbone: BPK2660
  Backbone manufacturer: Keith Joung (Addgene plasmid #70709)
  Backbone size w/o insert (bp): 2288
  Total vector size (bp): 2287
  Vector type: Mammalian Expression, CRISPR
Growth in bacteria
  Bacterial resistance: Ampicillin, 100 μg/mL
  Growth temperature: 37°C
  Growth strain: DH5alpha
  Copy number: High Copy
Gene/Insert
  Gene/Insert name: gRNA_hIRF1 promoter #409
  gRNA/shRNA sequence: tctccagtgggaacactggg
  Species: H. sapiens (human)
  Insert size (bp): 555
  Promoter: U6
  Cloning method: Restriction Enzyme; 5′ cloning site BsmB I (destroyed during cloning); 3′ cloning site BsmB I (destroyed during cloning)
  Sequencing primers: 5′ LKO.1 5'
Resource information
  A portion of this plasmid was derived from a plasmid made by: Keith Joung (Addgene plasmid 70709)
Terms and licenses: Academic/Nonprofit Terms; Industry Terms: Not Available to Industry
How to cite: hIRF-1 gRNA #409 (Sa) was a gift from Hodaka Fujii (Addgene plasmid # 98134 ; http://n2t.net/addgene:98134 ; RRID:Addgene_98134)
